Addgene plasmid #181761: AiP1205-Ai227 (TICF-nls-EGFP-ICF-tdTomato-WPRE)
Purpose: targeting vector
Depositing lab: Tanya Daigle. Depositing organization: Allen Institute.
Backbone
  Vector backbone: TIGRE3.0 targeting vector
  Vector type: Mammalian Expression
Growth in bacteria
  Bacterial resistance: Kanamycin, 50 μg/mL
  Growth temperature: 30°C
  Growth strain: NEB Stable
  Copy number: Low Copy
Gene/Insert
  Gene/Insert name: nls-tagged EGFP and tdTomato
  Species: Synthetic
  Cloning method: Restriction Enzyme; 5′ cloning site unknown (unknown if destroyed)
Terms and licenses: Academic/Nonprofit Terms; Industry Terms: Not Available to Industry
How to cite: AiP1205-Ai227 (TICF-nls-EGFP-ICF-tdTomato-WPRE) was a gift from Tanya Daigle (Addgene plasmid # 181761 ; http://n2t.net/addgene:181761 ; RRID:Addgene_181761)
