[The description below was written by a language model from this plasmid's Addgene catalogue record and pLannotate feature annotations shown in this document.]
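Description:
AiP1205-Ai227 (TICF-nls-EGFP-ICF-tdTomato-WPRE) is an 18.1 kb mammalian targeting vector built on the TIGRE3.0 targeting backbone. It carries two synthetic fluorescent reporter units, a nuclear-localised EGFP and tdTomato. In bacteria it replicates from a ColE1/pUC-type origin, although the record lists it as low copy. Selection is with kanamycin through an EM7-driven NeoR/KanR gene. A short β-lactamase fragment is also annotated, but it appears to be only a remnant.

The payload consists of two tandem expression units with the same architecture. Each has a CAG-type promoter (CMV enhancer, chicken β-actin promoter and chimeric intron), then a transcriptional stop block made of synthetic, hGH and HSV TK polyadenylation signals, then the reporter and a bGH poly(A) signal. In the second unit, minimal FRT sites flank the stop block upstream of tdTomato, which is followed by a WPRE to enhance expression, so FLP-mediated excision should be needed to switch the reporter on. No recombinase sites were annotated around the stop block of the EGFP unit. The "TICF/ICF" naming hints at further recombinase-dependent gating, but the record does not define it. Repeated sequence blocks before each unit are annotated only as odorant receptor gene fragments. These may be duplicated insulator-like elements, though the table does not identify them, and the groL2 and lacZα hits look incidental.

Downstream of the reporters lie a φC31 attB site and a PGK promoter driving a partial hygromycin resistance gene. This arrangement would be consistent with selection being reconstituted on integration into a pre-engineered locus, which fits the stated purpose of targeting vector, but the record does not describe the mechanism.
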