Features (pLannotate 1.2.2; 34 found; start..end, strand, type, name):
     26..328     -  CDS            bla(M) (fragment): β-lactamase lacking the signal sequence; bla(M); allows cytosolic expression of β-lactamase
    354..401     +  promoter       EM7 promoter: synthetic bacterial promoter&nbsp
    420..1223    +  CDS            NeoR/KanR: aminoglycoside phosphotransferase from Tn5; aph(3')-II (or nptII); confers resistance to neomycin, kanamycin, and G418 (Geneticin®)
   1233..1287    -  CDS            lacZα (fragment): LacZα fragment of β-galactosidase; lacZ fragment
   1420..1602    -  CDS            groL2 (fragment): CH602_MYCS2 - Also known as groEL2 From Mycolicibacterium smegmatis (strain ATCC 700084 / mc(2)155) (Mycobacterium smegmatis).
   1621..2121    +  CDS            (3-F)Tyr-EGFP (fragment): (3-F)Tyr-EGFP is a basic (constitutively fluorescent) green fluorescent protein published in 2004, derived from Aequorea victoria.
   2687..2815    +  CDS            OR51A4 (fragment): O51A4_HUMAN - Experimental evidence at transcript level: Swiss-Prot protein existence level 2. Odorant receptor. From Homo sapiens (Human).
   3913..4041    +  CDS            OR51A4 (fragment): O51A4_HUMAN - Experimental evidence at transcript level: Swiss-Prot protein existence level 2. Odorant receptor. From Homo sapiens (Human).
   4699..5002    +  enhancer       CMV enhancer: human cytomegalovirus immediate early enhancer
   5004..5281    +  promoter       chicken β-actin promoter: No description available
   5282..6298    +  intron         chimeric intron: chimera between introns from chicken β-actin and rabbit β-globin
   6471..6519    +  polyA_signal   poly(A) signal: synthetic polyadenylation signal
   6528..7004    +  polyA_signal   hGH poly(A) signal: human growth hormone polyadenylation signal
   7083..7131    +  polyA_signal   HSV TK poly(A) signal: herpes simplex virus thymidine kinase polyadenylation signal (Cole and Stacy, 1985)
   7366..8084    +  CDS            EGFP (fragment): the original enhanced GFP (Yang et al., 1996) mammalian codon-optimized
   8098..8305    +  polyA_signal   bGH poly(A) signal: bovine growth hormone polyadenylation signal
   8864..8992    +  CDS            OR51A4 (fragment): O51A4_HUMAN - Experimental evidence at transcript level: Swiss-Prot protein existence level 2. Odorant receptor. From Homo sapiens (Human).
  10074..10202   +  CDS            OR51A4 (fragment): O51A4_HUMAN - Experimental evidence at transcript level: Swiss-Prot protein existence level 2. Odorant receptor. From Homo sapiens (Human).
  10829..11132   +  enhancer       CMV enhancer: human cytomegalovirus immediate early enhancer
  11134..11409   +  promoter       chicken β-actin promoter: No description available
  11413..12429   +  intron         chimeric intron: chimera between introns from chicken β-actin and rabbit β-globin
  12517..12550   +  protein_bind   FRT (minimal): supports FLP-mediated excision but not integration (Turan and Bode, 2011) FLP recombinase from the Saccharomyces cerevisiae 2μ plasmid
  12596..12644   +  polyA_signal   poly(A) signal: synthetic polyadenylation signal
  12653..13129   +  polyA_signal   hGH poly(A) signal: human growth hormone polyadenylation signal
  13208..13256   +  polyA_signal   HSV TK poly(A) signal: herpes simplex virus thymidine kinase polyadenylation signal (Cole and Stacy, 1985)
  13416..13449   +  protein_bind   FRT (minimal): supports FLP-mediated excision but not integration (Turan and Bode, 2011) FLP recombinase from the Saccharomyces cerevisiae 2μ plasmid
  13480..14907   +  CDS            tdTomato: tdTomato is a basic (constitutively fluorescent) orange fluorescent protein published in 2004, derived from Discosoma sp.. It is reported to be a somewhat slowly-maturing tandem dimer with low acid sensitivity.
  14943..15531   +  misc_feature   WPRE: woodchuck hepatitis virus posttranscriptional regulatory element
  15556..15763   +  polyA_signal   bGH poly(A) signal: bovine growth hormone polyadenylation signal
  15777..15810   +  protein_bind   attB: minimal attB site for the φC31 integrase (Groth et al., 2000) phage φC31 integrase
  15837..16336   +  promoter       PGK promoter: mouse phosphoglycerate kinase 1 promoter
  16363..16876   +  CDS            HygR (fragment): aminoglycoside phosphotransferase from E. coli; aph(4)-Ia; confers resistance to hygromycin
  17021..17200   -  CDS            groL2 (fragment): CH602_MYCS2 - Also known as groEL2 From Mycolicibacterium smegmatis (strain ATCC 700084 / mc(2)155) (Mycobacterium smegmatis).
  17390..17978   -  rep_origin     ori: high-copy-number ColE1/pMB1/pBR322/pUC origin of replication
>Addgene plasmid #181761 | AiP1205-Ai227 (TICF-nls-EGFP-ICF-tdTomato-WPRE) | addgene full sequence | sequence record 356652 | Addgene NGS Result
ATATGAGTAAACTTGGTCTGACAGTTACCAATGCTTAATCAGTGAGGCACCTATCTCAGCGATCTGTCTA
TTTCGTTCATCCATAGTTGCCTGACTCCCCGTCGTGTAGATAACTACGATACGGGAGGGCTTACCATCTG
GCCCCAGTGCTGCAATGATACCGCGAGACCCACGCTCACCGGCTCCAGATTTATCAGCAATAAACCAGCC
AGCCGGAAGGGCCGAGCGCAGAAGTGGTCCTGCAACTTTATCCGCCTCCATCCAGTCTATTAATTGTTGC
CGGGAAGCTAGAGTAAGTAGTTCGCCAGTTAATAGTTTGCGCAACGTTTTGGCGGTTTAAACATTAAGCA
CGTGTTGACAATTAATCATCGGCATAGTATATCGGCATAGTATAATACGACAAGGTGAGGAACTAAACCA
TGGGATCGGCCATTGAACAAGATGGATTGCACGCAGGTTCTCCGGCCGCTTGGGTGGAGAGGCTATTCGG
CTATGACTGGGCACAACAGACGATCGGCTGCTCTGATGCCGCCGTGTTCCGGCTGTCAGCGCAGGGGCGC
CCGGTTCTTTTTGTCAAGACCGACCTGTCCGGTGCCCTGAATGAACTGCAGGACGAGGCAGCGCGGCTAT
CGTGGCTGGCCACGACGGGCGTTCCTTGCGCAGCTGTGCTCGACGTTGTCACTGAAGCGGGAAGGGACTG
GCTGCTATTGGGCGAAGTGCCGGGGCAGGATCTCCTGTCATCTCACCTTGCTCCTGCCGAGAAAGTATCC
ATCATGGCTGATGCAATGCGGCGGCTGCATACGCTTGATCCGGCTACCTGCCCATTCGACCACCAAGCGA
AACATCGCATCGAGCGAGCACGTACTCGGATGGAAGCCGGTCTTGTCGATCAGGATGATCTGGACGAAGA
GCATCAGGGGCTCGCGCCAGCCGAACTGTTCGCCAGGCTCAAGGCGCGCATGCCCGACGGCGAGGATCTC
GTCGTGACCCATGGCGATGCCTGCTTGCCGAATATCATGGTGGAAAATGGCCGCTTTTCTGGATTCATCG
ACTGTGGCCGGCTGGGTGTGGCGGACCGCTATCAGGACATAGCGTTGGCTACCCGTGATATTGCTGAAGA
GCTTGGCGGCGAATGGGCTGACCGCTTCCTCGTGCTTTACGGTATCGCCGCTCCCGATTCGCAGCGCATC
GCCTTCTATCGCCTTCTTGACGAGTTCTTCTGAAGTGTTAACTGGGTAACGCCAGGGTTTTCCCAGTCAC
GACGTTGTAAAACGACGGCCAGTGAATTCGAGCTCGGTACCGAAAAACCGCTCAGCGGCGCCCGCACCCA
AACGAAAACACCCCCGGCCCAAGCGGACCGGGGGTGTCGCGTGAAATGGATCAGTGAGCGTGGCCGTGGT
GGTGGCCGTGGCCGTGCTCGTCCTCGTCGGCCGGCTTGTCGACGACGGCGGTCTCCGTCGTCAGGATCAT
CCGGGCCACCGAGGCGGCGTTGAGAACAGCCGAGCGGGTCACCTTGGCCGGATCGACGACGCCGGCGGAG
ACCAGATCACCGAACTCCAGCGTGGCGGCGTTGAAGCCCTGCCCCTTGGGAAGTTCGGAGATTTCGGCCG
GCCAATCGATTTTACCGGGGTGGTGCCCATCCTGGTCGAGCTGGACGGCGACGTAAACGGCCACAAGTTC
AGCGTGTCCGGCGAGGGCGAGGGCGATGCCACCTACGGCAAGCTGACCCTGAAGTTCATCTGCACCACCG
GCAAGCTGCCCGTGCCCTGGCCCACCCTCGTGACCACCCTGACCTACGGCGTGCAGTGCTTCAGCCGCTA
CCCCGACCACATGAAGCAGCACGACTTCTTCAAGTCCGCCATGCCCGAAGGCTACGTCCAGGAGCGCACC
ATCTTCTTCAAGGACGACGGCAACTACAAGACCCGCGCCGAGGTGAAGTTCGAGGGCGACACCCTGGTGA
ACCGCATCGAGCTGAAGGGCATCGACTTCAAGGAGGACGGCAACATCCTGGGGCACAAGCTGGAGTACAA
CTACAACAGCCACAACGTCTATATCATGGCCGACAAGCAGAAGAACGGCATCAAGGTGAACTTCAAGATC
CGCCACAACATCGAGGACGGTTAATTAAGAATTCGAGCTCGCTAGAGCCCCATCCTCACTGACTCCGTCC
TGGAGTTGGATGAGAGATAATGGCCTTACGTTGTGCCAGGGGAGGGTCGGGCTGGATTTAGCAAGATTTA
CCTTCTCCAAAGAGCGGTGCTGCAGTGGCACAGCTGCCCACGGAGGTGGGGGGGTCACCGTCCCTGGAGG
TGATGAAGAACTGTGGGGATGTGGCACTGAGGGACATGGCCAGTGGGCACGGTGGGTGGGTTGGGGTTGG
TCTTGGGGATCTTGGAGGGCTTTTCCAGCCTTCATGATTTGACGATTGTATGAACATCTACATGGCAATT
CTCCAGCTGCCTGTCCCAGTCCTACTGACCCAGCTGTATCTCTCCAGGCAAGCTCTTCCACCCCTTCTGC
TTGCATCCAGACACCATCAAACATGCAGGCTCAGACACAGGGACCAGCAGTGTCTGTGGCCTTTTTGTGC
TCCTCTCCATGCTGGGTTTTAACTTGCTCTTTGTCCTTCTATCCTATCTTCTTATCCTTAAGGCTGTTCT
GAACGCTGTGACTTGGAGAGTGTCCCAGAGCCCTCAACACCTGCATGTCCCACGTCCATGCTGTCCTGCA
CTTCCTTATCCCCAAGATCTGCCTCTCCGTGATGCACTGAATTGGCAAACATGTGTCACCCCAGACCAAC
AATGTCACAGCAAACTCCCCCTTGATAGGACAAGGGGGAATGGCTTTACACTGAGACAGGGGAGGTTTGG
GTTGGATATGAGGAGGCAGTTTTTCCCCCAGAGGGTGGTGACGCACTGAACAGGTTGCCCAAGGAGGCTG
TGGATGCCCCATCCCTGCAGGCATTCAAGGCCAGGCTGGATGTGGCTCTGGGCAGCCTGGGCTGCTGGTT
GATGACCCTGCACATAGCAGGGGGTTGGATCTGGATGAGCACTGTGCTCCTTTGCAACCCAGGCCGTTCT
ATGATTCTGTCATTCTAAATCTCTCTTTCAGCCTAAAGCTTTTTCCCCGTATCCCCCCAGGTGTCTGCAG
GCTCAAAGAGCAGCGAGAAGCGTTCAGAGGAAAGCGATCCCGTGCCACCTTCCCCGTGCCCGGGCTGTCC
CCGCACGCTGCCGGCTCGGGGATGCGGGGGGAGCGCCGGACCGGAGCGGAGCCCCGGGCGGCTCGCTGCT
GCCCCCTAGCGGGGGAGGGACGTAATTACATCCCTGGGGGCTTTGGGGGGGGGCTGTCCCTCTAGCGAGC
TCGGTACCCAGAGCCCCATCCTCACTGACTCCGTCCTGGAGTTGGATGAGAGATAATGGCCTTACGTTGT
GCCAGGGGAGGGTCGGGCTGGATTTAGCAAGATTTACCTTCTCCAAAGAGCGGTGCTGCAGTGGCACAGC
TGCCCACGGAGGTGGGGGGGTCACCGTCCCTGGAGGTGATGAAGAACTGTGGGGATGTGGCACTGAGGGA
CATGGCCAGTGGGCACGGTGGGTGGGTTGGGGTTGGTCTTGGGGATCTTGGAGGGCTTTTCCAGCCTTCA
TGATTTGACGATTGTATGAACATCTACATGGCAATTCTCCAGCTGCCTGTCCCAGTCCTACTGACCCAGC
TGTATCTCTCCAGGCAAGCTCTTCCACCCCTTCTGCTTGCATCCAGACACCATCAAACATGCAGGCTCAG
ACACAGGGACCAGCAGTGTCTGTGGCCTTTTTGTGCTCCTCTCCATGCTGGGTTTTAACTTGCTCTTTGT
CCTTCTATCCTATCTTCTTATCCTTAAGGCTGTTCTGAACGCTGTGACTTGGAGAGTGTCCCAGAGCCCT
CAACACCTGCATGTCCCACGTCCATGCTGTCCTGCACTTCCTTATCCCCAAGATCTGCCTCTCCGTGATG
CACTGAATTGGCAAACATGTGTCACCCCAGACCAACAATGTCACAGCAAACTCCCCCTTGATAGGACAAG
GGGGAATGGCTTTACACTGAGACAGGGGAGGTTTGGGTTGGATATGAGGAGGCAGTTTTTCCCCCAGAGG
GTGGTGACGCACTGAACAGGTTGCCCAAGGAGGCTGTGGATGCCCCATCCCTGCAGGCATTCAAGGCCAG
GCTGGATGTGGCTCTGGGCAGCCTGGGCTGCTGGTTGATGACCCTGCACATAGCAGGGGGTTGGATCTGG
ATGAGCACTGTGCTCCTTTGCAACCCAGGCCGTTCTATGATTCTGTCATTCTAAATCTCTCTTTCAGCCT
AAAGCTTTTTCCCCGTATCCCCCCAGGTGTCTGCAGGCTCAAAGAGCAGCGAGAAGCGTTCAGAGGAAAG
CGATCCCGTGCCACCTTCCCCGTGCCCGGGCTGTCCCCGCACGCTGCCGGCTCGGGGATGCGGGGGGAGC
GCCGGACCGGAGCGGAGCCCCGGGCGGCTCGCTGCTGCCCCCTAGCGGGGGAGGGACGTAATTACATCCC
TGGGGGCTTTGGGGGGGGGCTGTCCCTCTAGGGGTACCCGGGGATCCACCGGTCCTTAATTAACCGTTTA
AACAATTCTGCAGGAATCTAGTTATTAATAGTAATCAATTACGGGGTCATTAGTTCATAGCCCATATATG
GAGTTCCGCGTTACATAACTTACGGTAAATGGCCCGCCTGGCTGACCGCCCAACGACCCCCGCCCATTGA
CGTCAATAATGACGTATGTTCCCATAGTAACGCCAATAGGGACTTTCCATTGACGTCAATGGGTGGAGTA
TTTACGGTAAACTGCCCACTTGGCAGTACATCAAGTGTATCATATGCCAAGTACGCCCCCTATTGACGTC
AATGACGGTAAATGGCCCGCCTGGCATTATGCCCAGTACATGACCTTATGGGACTTTCCTACTTGGCAGT
ACATCTACGTATTAGTCATCGCTATTACCATGGTCGAGGTGAGCCCCACGTTCTGCTTCACTCTCCCCAT
CTCCCCCCCCTCCCCACCCCCAATTTTGTATTTATTTATTTTTTAATTATTTTGTGCAGCGATGGGGGCG
GGGGGGGGGGGGGGGCGCGCGCCRGGSGGGGSGGGGSGGGGSGRGGGGSGGGGSGGGGCGAGGCGGAGAG
GTGCGGCGGCAGCCAATCAGAGCGGCGCGCTCCGAAAGTTTCCTTTTATGGCGAGGCGGCGGCGGCGGCG
GCCCTATAAAAAGCGAAGCGCGCGGCGGGCGGGAGTCGCTGCGCGCTGCCTTCGCCCCGTGCCCCGCTCC
GCCGCCGCCTCGCGCCGCCCGCCCCGGCTCTGACTGACCGCGTTACTCCCACAGGTGAGCGGGCGGGACG
GCCCTTCTCCTCCGGGCTGTAATTAGCGCTTGGTTTAATGACGGCTTGTTTCTTTTCTGTGGCTGCGTGA
AAGCCTTGAGGGGCTCCGGGAGGGCCCTTTGTGCGGGGGGAGCGGCTCGGGGGGTGCGTGCGTGTGTGTG
TGCGTGGGGAGCGCCGCGTGCGGCTCCGCGCTGCCCGGCGGCTGTGAGCGCTGCGGGCGCGGCGCGGGGC
TTTGTGCGCTCCGCAGTGTGCGCGAGGGGAGCGCGGCCGGGGGCGGTGCCCCGCGGTGCGGGGGGGGCTG
CGAGGGGAACAAAGGCTGCGTGCGGGGTGTGTGCGTGGGGGGGTGAGCAGGGGGTGTGGGCGCGTCGGTC
GGGCTGCAACCCCCCCTGCACCCCCCTCCCCGAGTTGCTGAGCACGGCCCGGCTTCGGGTGCGGGGCTCC
GTACGGGGCGTGGCGCGGGGCTCGCCGTGCCGGGCGGGGGGTGGCGGCAGGTGGGGGTGCCGGGCGGGGC
GGGGCCGCCTCGGGCCGGGGAGGGCTCGGGGGAGGGGCGCGGCGGCCCCCGGAGCGCCGGCGGCTGTCGA
GGCGCGGCGAGCCGCAGCCATTGCCTTTTATGGTAATCGTGCGAGAGGGCGCAGGGACTTCCTTTGTCCC
AAATCTGTGCGGAGCCGAAATCTGGGAGGCGCCGCCGCACCCCCTCTAGCGGGCGCGGGGCGAAGCGGTG
CGGCGCCGGCAGGAAGGAAATGGGCGGGGAGGGCCTTCGTGCGTCGCCGCGCCGCCGTCCCCTTCTCCCT
CTCCAGCCTCGGGGCTGTCCGCGGGGGGACGGCTGCCTTCGGGGGGGACGGGGCAGGGCGGGGTTCGGCT
TCTGGCGTGTGACCGGCGGCTCTAGAGCCTCTGCTAACCATGTTCATGCCTTCTTCTTTTTCCTACAGCT
CCTGGGCAACGTGCTGGTTATTGTGCTGTCTCATCATTTTGGCAAAGAATTGATTTGATACCATTTAAAT
GGGGATCAAATTCAATTAAATGAAGTTCCTATTCTTCAAAAGGTATAGGAACTTCCCTCAGCACCATGGC
TAGCGGCAGCCTCGGAGTTTGAATAGATAGAATAAAATATCTTTATTTTCATTCCATCTGTGTGTTGGTT
TTTTGTGTGAGATCTACGGGTGGCATCCCTGTGACCCCTCCCCAGTGCCTCTCCTGGCCCTGGAAGTTGC
CACTCCAGTGCCCACCAGCCTTGTCCTAATAAAATTAAGTTGCATCATTTTGTCTGACTAGGTGTCCTTC
TATAATATTATGGGGTGGAGGGGGGTGGTATGGAGCAAGGGGCAAGTTGGGAAGACAACCTGTAGGGCCT
GCGGGGTCTATTGGGAACCAAGCTGGAGTGCAGTGGCACAATCTTGGCTCACTGCAATCTCCGCCTCCTG
GGTTCAAGCGATTCTCCTGCCTCAGGCTCCCGAGTTGTTGGGATTCCAGGCATGCATGACCAGGCTCAGC
TAATTTTTGTTTTTTTGGTAGAGACGGGGTTTCACCATATTGGCCAGGCTGGTCTCCAACTCCTAATCTC
AGGTGATCTACCCACCTTGGCCTCCCAAATTGCTGGGATTACAGGCGTGAACCACTGCTCCCTTCCCTGT
CCTTCTGCCTCAGCTAATTGAGTAGGGGGGAGGCTAACTGAAACACGGAAGGAGACAATACCGGAAGGAA
CCCGCGCTATGACGGCAATAAAAAGACAGAATAAAACGCACGGGTGTTGGGTCGTTTGTTCATAAACGCG
GGGTTCGGTCCCAGGGCTGGCACTCTGTCGATACCCCACCGAGACCCCATTGGGGCCAATACGCCCGCGT
TTCTTCCTTTTCCCCACCCCACCCCCCAAGTTCGGGTGAAGGCCCAGGGCTCGCAGCCAACGTCGGGGCG
GCAGGCCGTGGAAGTTCCTATTCTTCAAAAGGTATAGGAACTTCCACGCGTGCCGCCACCATGCCACCCA
AAAAGAAAAGAAAGGTGGTGAGCAAGGGCGAGGAGCTGTTCACCGGGGTGGTGCCCATCCTGGTCGAGCT
GGACGGCGACGTAAACGGCCACAAGTTCAGCGTGTCCGGCGAGGGCGAGGGCGATGCCACCTACGGCAAG
CTGACCCTGAAGTTCATCTGCACCACCGGCAAGCTGCCCGTGCCCTGGCCCACCCTCGTGACCACCCTGA
CCTACGGCGTGCAGTGCTTCAGCCGCTACCCCGACCACATGAAGCAGCACGACTTCTTCAAGTCCGCCAT
GCCCGAAGGCTACGTCCAGGAGCGCACCATCTTCTTCAAGGACGACGGCAACTACAAGACCCGCGCCGAG
GTGAAGTTCGAGGGCGACACCCTGGTGAACCGCATCGAGCTGAAGGGCATCGACTTCAAGGAGGACGGCA
ACATCCTGGGGCACAAGCTGGAGTACAACTACAACAGCCACAACGTCTATATCATGGCCGACAAGCAGAA
GAACGGCATCAAGGTGAACTTCAAGATCCGCCACAACATCGAGGACGGCAGCGTGCAGCTCGCCGACCAC
TACCAGCAGAACACCCCCATCGGCGACGGCCCCGTGCTGCTGCCCGACAACCACTACCTGAGCACCCAGT
CCGCCCTGAGCAAAGACCCCAACGAGAAGCGCGATCACATGGTCCTGCTGGAGTTCGTGACCGCCGCCGG
GATCACTCTCGGCATGGATGAGCTGTACAAGTAACTCGAGGCCTCGACTGTGCCTTCTAGTTGCCAGCCA
TCTGTTGTTTGCCCCTCCCCCGTGCCTTCCTTGACCCTGGAAGGTGCCACTCCCACTGTCCTTTCCTAAT
AAAATGAGGAAATTGCATCGCATTGTCTGAGTAGGTGTCATTCTATTCTGGGGGGTGGGGTGGGGCAGGA
CAGCAAGGGGGAGGATTGGGAAGACAATAGCAGGCATGCTGGGGACACGTGGGATCCTCTAGAGCCCCAT
CCTCACTGACTCCGTCCTGGAGTTGGATGAGAGATAATGGCCTTACGTTGTGCCAGGGGAGGGTCGGGCT
GGATTTAGCAAGATTTACCTTCTCCAAAGAGCGGTGCTGCAGTGGCACAGCTGCCCACGGAGGTGGGGGG
GTCACCGTCCCTGGAGGTGATGAAGAACTGTGGGGATGTGGCACTGAGGGACATGGCCAGTGGGCACGGT
GGGTGGGTTGGGGTTGGTCTTGGGGATCTTGGAGGGCTTTTCCAGCCTTCATGATTTGACGATTGTATGA
ACATCTACATGGCAATTCTCCAGCTGCCTGTCCCAGTCCTACTGACCCAGCTGTATCTCTCCAGGCAAGC
TCTTCCACCCCTTCTGCTTGCATCCAGACACCATCAAACATGCAGGCTCAGACACAGGGACCAGCAGTGT
CTGTGGCCTTTTTGTGCTCCTCTCCATGCTGGGTTTTAACTTGCTCTTTGTCCTTCTATCCTATCTTCTT
ATCCTTAAGGCTGTTCTGAACGCTGTGACTTGGAGAGTGTCCCAGAGCCCTCAACACCTGCATGTCCCAC
GTCCATGCTGTCCTGCACTTCCTTATCCCCAAGATCTGCCTCTCCGTGATGCACTGAATTGGCAAACATG
TGTCACCCCAGACCAACAATGTCACAGCAAACTCCCCCTTGATAGGACAAGGGGGAATGGCTTTACACTG
AGACAGGGGAGGTTTGGGTTGGATATGAGGAGGCAGTTTTTCCCCCAGAGGGTGGTGACGCACTGAACAG
GTTGCCCAAGGAGGCTGTGGATGCCCCATCCCTGCAGGCATTCAAGGCCAGGCTGGATGTGGCTCTGGGC
AGCCTGGGCTGCTGGTTGATGACCCTGCACATAGCAGGGGGTTGGATCTGGATGAGCACTGTGCTCCTTT
GCAACCCAGGCCGTTCTATGATTCTGTCATTCTAAATCTCTCTTTCAGCCTAAAGCTTTTTCCCCGTATC
CCCCCAGGTGTCTGCAGGCTCAAAGAGCAGCGAGAAGCGTTCAGAGGAAAGCGATCCCGTGCCACCTTCC
CCGTGCCCGGGCTGTCCCCGCACGCTGCCGGCTCGGGGATGCGGGGGGAGCGCCGGACCGGAGCGGAGCC
CCGGGCGGCTCGCTGCTGCCCCCTAGCGGGGGAGGGACGTAATTACATCCCTGGGGGCTTTGGGGGGGGG
CTGTCCCTCTAGAGCCCCATCCTCACTGACTCCGTCCTGGAGTTGGATGAGAGATAATGGCCTTACGTTG
TGCCAGGGGAGGGTCGGGCTGGATTTAGCAAGATTTACCTTCTCCAAAGAGCGGTGCTGCAGTGGCACAG
CTGCCCACGGAGGTGGGGGGGTCACCGTCCCTGGAGGTGATGAAGAACTGTGGGGATGTGGCACTGAGGG
ACATGGCCAGTGGGCACGGTGGGTGGGTTGGGGTTGGTCTTGGGGATCTTGGAGGGCTTTTCCAGCCTTC
ATGATTTGACGATTGTATGAACATCTACATGGCAATTCTCCAGCTGCCTGTCCCAGTCCTACTGACCCAG
CTGTATCTCTCCAGGCAAGCTCTTCCACCCCTTCTGCTTGCATCCAGACACCATCAAACATGCAGGCTCA
GACACAGGGACCAGCAGTGTCTGTGGCCTTTTTGTGCTCCTCTCCATGCTGGGTTTTAACTTGCTCTTTG
TCCTTCTATCCTATCTTCTTATCCTTAAGGCTGTTCTGAACGCTGTGACTTGGAGAGTGTCCCAGAGCCC
TCAACACCTGCATGTCCCACGTCCATGCTGTCCTGCACTTCCTTATCCCCAAGATCTGCCTCTCCGTGAT
GCACTGAATTGGCAAACATGTGTCACCCCAGACCAACAATGTCACAGCAAACTCCCCCTTGATAGGACAA
GGGGGAATGGCTTTACACTGAGACAGGGGAGGTTTGGGTTGGATATGAGGAGGCAGTTTTTCCCCCAGAG
GGTGGTGACGCACTGAACAGGTTGCCCAAGGAGGCTGTGGATGCCCCATCCCTGCAGGCATTCAAGGCCA
GGCTGGATGTGGCTCTGGGCAGCCTGGGCTGCTGGTTGATGACCCTGCACATAGCAGGGGGTTGGATCTG
GATGAGCACTGTGCTCCTTTGCAACCCAGGCCGTTCTATGATTCTGTCATTCTAAATCTCTCTTTCAGCC
TAAAGCTTTTTCCCCGTATCCCCCCAGGTGTCTGCAGGCTCAAAGAGCAGCGAGAAGCGTTCAGAGGAAA
GCGATCCCGTGCCACCTTCCCCGTGCCCGGGCTGTCCCCGCACGCTGCCGGCTCGGGGATGCGGGGGGAG
CGCCGGACCGGAGCGGAGCCCCGGGCGGCTCGCTGCTGCCCCCTAGCGGGGGAGGGACGTAATTACATCC
CTGGGGGCTTTGGGGGGGGGCTGTCCCTCTAGAGTCGACGGCGCGCCCTGCAGGAATCTAGTTATTAATA
GTAATCAATTACGGGGTCATTAGTTCATAGCCCATATATGGAGTTCCGCGTTACATAACTTACGGTAAAT
GGCCCGCCTGGCTGACCGCCCAACGACCCCCGCCCATTGACGTCAATAATGACGTATGTTCCCATAGTAA
CGCCAATAGGGACTTTCCATTGACGTCAATGGGTGGAGTATTTACGGTAAACTGCCCACTTGGCAGTACA
TCAAGTGTATCATATGCCAAGTACGCCCCCTATTGACGTCAATGACGGTAAATGGCCCGCCTGGCATTAT
GCCCAGTACATGACCTTATGGGACTTTCCTACTTGGCAGTACATCTACGTATTAGTCATCGCTATTACCA
TGGTCGAGGTGAGCCCCACGTTCTGCTTCACTCTCCCCATCTCCCCCCCCTCCCCACCCCCAATTTTGTA
TTTATTTATTTTTTAATTATTTTGTGCAGCGATGGGGGCGGGGGGGGGGGGGGGGCGCGCGCCAGGCGGG
GCGGGGCGGGGCGAGGGGCGGGGCGGGGCGAGGCGGAGAGGKGCGGCGGCAGCCAATCAGAGCGGCGCGC
YCCGAAAGTTTCCTTTTWTGGCGAGGSGGCGGCGGCGGCGGCCCTATAAAAARCGAAGCGCGCGGSGGGS
GGGGRGKCGCTGCGCGCYGCCTTCGCCCCGTGCCCCGCTCCGCCGCCGCCTCGCGCCGCCCGCCCCGGCT
CTGACTGACCGCGTTACTCCCACAGGTGAGCGGGCGGGACGGCCCTTCTCCTCCGGGCTGTAATTAGCGC
TTGGTTTAATGACGGCTTGTTTCTTTTCTGTGGCTGCGTGAAAGCCTTGAGGGGCTCCGGGAGGGCCCTT
TGTGCGGGGGGAGCGGCTCGGGGGGTGCGTGCGTGTGTGTGTGCGTGGGGAGCGCCGCGTGCGGCTCCGC
GCTGCCCGGCGGCTGTGAGCGCTGCGGGCGCGGCGCGGGGCTTTGTGCGCTCCGCAGTGTGCGCGAGGGG
AGCGCGGCCGGGGGCGGTGCCCCGCGGTGCGGGGGGGGCTGCGAGGGGAACAAAGGCTGCGTGCGGGGTG
TGTGCGTGGGGGGGTGAGCAGGGGGTGTGGGCGCGTCGGTCGGGCTGCAACCCCCCCTGCACCCCCCTCC
CCGAGTTGCTGAGCACGGCCCGGCTTCGGGTGCGGGGCTCCGTACGGGGCGTGGCGCGGGGCTCGCCGTG
CCGGGCGGGGGGTGGCGGCAGGTGGGGGTGCCGGGCGGGGCGGGGCCGCCTCGGGCCGGGGAGGGCTCGG
GGGAGGGGCGCGGCGGCCCCCGGAGCGCCGGCGGCTGTCGAGGCGCGGCGAGCCGCAGCCATTGCCTTTT
ATGGTAATCGTGCGAGAGGGCGCAGGGACTTCCTTTGTCCCAAATCTGTGCGGAGCCGAAATCTGGGAGG
CGCCGCCGCACCCCCTCTAGCGGGCGCGGGGCGAAGCGGTGCGGCGCCGGCAGGAAGGAAATGGGCGGGG
AGGGCCTTCGTGCGTCGCCGCGCCGCCGTCCCCTTCTCCCTCTCCAGCCTCGGGGCTGTCCGCGGGGGGA
CGGCTGCCTTCGGGGGGGACGGGGCAGGGCGGGGTTCGGCTTCTGGCGTGTGACCGGCGGCTCTAGAGCC
TCTGCTAACCATGTTCATGCCTTCTTCTTTTTCCTACAGCTCCTGGGCAACGTGCTGGTTATTGTGCTGT
CTCATCATTTTGGCAAAGAATTGATTTGATACCGCGGGCCCCGCGTGGACGGTACCGAAGTTCCTATTCT
CTAGAAAGTATAGGAACTTCCCTCAGCACCATGGCTAGCGGCAGCCTCGGAGTTTGAATAGATAGAATAA
AATATCTTTATTTTCATTCCATCTGTGTGTTGGTTTTTTGTGTGAGATCTACGGGTGGCATCCCTGTGAC
CCCTCCCCAGTGCCTCTCCTGGCCCTGGAAGTTGCCACTCCAGTGCCCACCAGCCTTGTCCTAATAAAAT
TAAGTTGCATCATTTTGTCTGACTAGGTGTCCTTCTATAATATTATGGGGTGGAGGGGGGTGGTATGGAG
CAAGGGGCAAGTTGGGAAGACAACCTGTAGGGCCTGCGGGGTCTATTGGGAACCAAGCTGGAGTGCAGTG
GCACAATCTTGGCTCACTGCAATCTCCGCCTCCTGGGTTCAAGCGATTCTCCTGCCTCAGGCTCCCGAGT
TGTTGGGATTCCAGGCATGCATGACCAGGCTCAGCTAATTTTTGTTTTTTTGGTAGAGACGGGGTTTCAC
CATATTGGCCAGGCTGGTCTCCAACTCCTAATCTCAGGTGATCTACCCACCTTGGCCTCCCAAATTGCTG
GGATTACAGGCGTGAACCACTGCTCCCTTCCCTGTCCTTCTGCCTCAGCTAATTGAGTAGGGGGGAGGCT
AACTGAAACACGGAAGGAGACAATACCGGAAGGAACCCGCGCTATGACGGCAATAAAAAGACAGAATAAA
ACGCACGGGTGTTGGGTCGTTTGTTCATAAACGCGGGGTTCGGTCCCAGGGCTGGCACTCTGTCGATACC
CCACCGAGACCCCATTGGGGCCAATACGCCCGCGTTTCTTCCTTTTCCCCACCCCACCCCCCAAGTTCGG
GTGAAGGCCCAGGGCTCGCAGCCAACGTCGGGGCGGCAGGCCGTGGAAGTTCCTATTCTCTAGAAAGTAT
AGGAACTTCACGCGCGCGTCCATTTAATTCGCCGCCACCATGGTGAGCAAGGGCGAGGAGGTCATCAAAG
AGTTCATGCGCTTCAAGGTGCGCATGGAGGGCTCCATGAACGGCCACGAGTTCGAGATCGAGGGCGAGGG
CGAGGGCCGCCCCTACGAGGGCACCCAGACCGCCAAGCTGAAGGTGACCAAGGGCGGCCCCCTGCCCTTC
GCCTGGGACATCCTGTCCCCCCAGTTCATGTACGGCTCCAAGGCGTACGTGAAGCACCCCGCCGACATCC
CCGATTACAAGAAGCTGTCCTTCCCCGAGGGCTTCAAGTGGGAGCGCGTGATGAACTTCGAGGACGGCGG
TCTGGTGACCGTGACCCAGGACTCCTCCCTGCAGGACGGCACGCTGATCTACAAGGTGAAGATGCGCGGC
ACCAACTTCCCCCCCGACGGCCCCGTAATGCAGAAGAAGACCATGGGCTGGGAGGCCTCCACCGAGCGCC
TGTACCCCCGCGACGGCGTGCTGAAGGGCGAGATCCACCAGGCCCTGAAGCTGAAGGACGGCGGCCACTA
CCTGGTGGAGTTCAAGACCATCTACATGGCCAAGAAGCCCGTGCAACTGCCCGGCTACTACTACGTGGAC
ACCAAGCTGGACATCACCTCCCACAACGAGGACTACACCATCGTGGAACAGTACGAGCGCTCCGAGGGCC
GCCACCACCTGTTCCTGGGGCATGGTACCGGCAGCACCGGCAGCGGCAGCTCCGGCACCGCCTCCTCCGA
GGACAACAACATGGCCGTGATTAAGGAGTTTATGAGGTTTAAAGTCAGGATGGAGGGCAGCATGAACGGG
CACGAGTTTGAGATTGAAGGAGAGGGGGAAGGGAGGCCCTATGAGGGCACCCAGACAGCAAAGCTGAAAG
TGACAAAGGGCGGCCCTCTGCCATTCGCATGGGACATCCTGTCTCCTCAGTTTATGTATGGAAGTAAAGC
CTACGTGAAACACCCTGCTGACATTCCAGATTACAAGAAACTGAGCTTCCCAGAGGGGTTTAAGTGGGAA
AGAGTGATGAACTTCGAAGACGGGGGCCTGGTGACTGTCACCCAGGACAGCTCTCTGCAGGACGGCACTC
TGATCTATAAGGTGAAAATGCGCGGCACCAATTTTCCCCCTGATGGCCCAGTCATGCAGAAGAAGACAAT
GGGCTGGGAGGCTTCAACAGAAAGGCTGTACCCCAGAGACGGCGTGCTGAAGGGAGAGATCCACCAGGCA
CTGAAGCTGAAAGATGGAGGGCATTATCTGGTCGAATTCAAAACCATCTACATGGCCAAGAAACCCGTGC
AGCTGCCTGGCTACTATTACGTCGACACAAAGCTGGATATTACTAGCCATAACGAAGACTACACCATTGT
GGAGCAGTATGAGCGGAGCGAGGGGAGGCACCATCTGTTTCTGTACGGCATGGACGAGCTGTACAAGTAA
CTAAGGTTAACCGTTACGTAAAGCTTGTCGATAATCAACCTCTGGATTACAAAATTTGTGAAAGATTGAC
TGGTATTCTTAACTATGTTGCTCCTTTTACGCTATGTGGATACGCTGCTTTAATGCCTTTGTATCATGCT
ATTGCTTCCCGTATGGCTTTCATTTTCTCCTCCTTGTATAAATCCTGGTTGCTGTCTCTTTATGAGGAGT
TGTGGCCCGTTGTCAGGCAACGTGGCGTGGTGTGCACTGTGTTTGCTGACGCAACCCCCACTGGTTGGGG
CATTGCCACCACCTGTCAGCTCCTTTCCGGGACTTTCGCTTTCCCCCTCCCTATTGCCACGGCGGAACTC
ATCGCCGCCTGCCTTGCCCGCTGCTGGACAGGGGCTCGGCTGTTGGGCACTGACAATTCCGTGGTGTTGT
CGGGGAAATCATCGTCCTTTCCTTGGCTGCTCGCCTATGTTGCCACCTGGATTCTGCGCGGGACGTCCTT
CTGCTACGTCCCTTCGGCCCTCAATCCAGCGGACCTTCCTTCCCGCGGCCTGCTGCCGGCTCTGCGGCCT
CTTCCGCGTCTTCGCCTTCGCCCTCAGACGAGTCGGATCTCCCTTTGGGCCGCCTCCCCGCATCGACACC
GCAATTGTGCCTCGACTGTGCCTTCTAGTTGCCAGCCATCTGTTGTTTGCCCCTCCCCCGTGCCTTCCTT
GACCCTGGAAGGTGCCACTCCCACTGTCCTTTCCTAATAAAATGAGGAAATTGCATCGCATTGTCTGAGT
AGGTGTCATTCTATTCTGGGGGGTGGGGTGGGGCAGGACAGCAAGGGGGAGGATTGGGAAGACAATAGCA
GGCATGCTGGGGACACGTGGGATCCGGTGCCAGGGCGTGCCCTTGGGCTCCCCGGGCGCGTTTGGGCGGC
CGCATCGAATTCTACCGGGTAGGGGAGGCGCTTTTCCCAAGGCAGTCTGGAGCATGCGCTTTAGCAGCCC
CGCTGGGCACTTGGCGCTACACAAGTGGCCTCTGGCCTCGCACACATTCCACATCCTCCGGTAGGCGCCA
ACCGGCTCCGTTCTTTGGTGGCCCCTTCGCGCCACCTTCTACTCCTCCCCTAGTCAGGAAGTTCCCCCCC
GCCCCGCAGCTCGCGTCGTGCAGGACGTGACAAATGGAAGTAGCACGTCTCACTAGTCTCGTGCAGATGG
ACAGCACCGCTGAGCAATGGAAGCGGGTAGGCCTTTGGGGCAGCGGCCAATAGCAGCTTTGCTCCTTCGC
TTTCTGGGCTCAGAGGCTGGGAAGGGGTGGGTCCGGGGGCGGGCTCAGGGGCGGGCTCAGGGGCGGGGCG
GGCGCCCGAAGGTCCTCCGGAGGCCCGGCATTCTGCACGCTTCAAAAGCGCACGTCTGCCGCGCTGTTCT
CCTCTTCCTCATCTCCGGGCCTTTCGACCTGCAATCGCCGCTAGCCGCCACCATGAAAAAGCCTGAACTC
ACCGCGACGTCTGTCGAGAAGTTTCTGATCGAAAAGTTCGACAGCGTCTCCGACCTGATGCAGCTCTCGG
AGGGCGAAGAATCTCGTGCTTTCAGCTTCGATGTAGGAGGGCGTGGATATGTCCTGCGGGTAAATAGCTG
CGCCGATGGTTTCTACAAAGATCGTTATGTTTATCGGCACTTTGCATCGGCCGCGCTCCCGATTCCGGAA
GTGCTTGACATTGGGGAATTCAGCGAGAGCCTGACCTATTGCATCTCCCGCCGTGCACAGGGTGTCACGT
TGCAAGACCTGCCTGAAACCGAACTGCCCGCTGTTCTGCAGCCGGTCGCGGAGGCCATGGATGCGATCGC
TGCGGCCGATCTTAGCCAGACGAGCGGGTTCGGCCCATTCGGACCGCAAGGAATCGGTCAATACACTACA
TGGCGTGATTTCATATGCGCGATTGCTGATCCCCATGTGTATCACTGGCAAACTGTGATGGACGACACCG
TCAGTGTAAGTGCTAGCCCCTAGGCCTGAATCGAAAAACCGCTCAGCGGCGCCCGCACCCAAACGAAAAC
ACCCCCGGCCCAAGCGGACCGGGGGTGTCGCGTGAAATGGATCAGTGAGCGTGGCCGTGGTGGTGGCCGT
GGCCGTGCTCGTCCTCGTCGGCCGGCTTGTCGACGACGGCGGTCTCCGTCGTCAGGATCATCCGGGCCAC
CGAGGCGGCGTTGAGAACAGCCGAGCGGGTCACCTTGGCCGGATCGACGACGCCGGCGGAGACCAGATCA
CCGAACTCCAGCGTGGCGGCGTTGAAGCCCTGCCCCTTGGGAAGTTCGGAGAGAGCTCGTCGACTGCAGA
GGCCTGCATGCAAGCTTGGCGTAATCATGGTCATAGCTGTTTCCTTATCAGCTCACTCAAAGGCGGTAAT
ACGGTTATCCACAGAATCAGGGGATAACGCAGGAAAGAACATGTGAGCAAAAGGCCAGCAAAAGGCCAGG
AACCGTAAAAAGGCCGCGTTGCTGGCGTTTTTCCATAGGCTCCGCCCCCCTGACGAGCATCACAAAAATC
GACGCTCAAGTCAGAGGTGGCGAAACCCGACAGGACTATAAAGATACCAGGCGTTTCCCCCTGGAAGCTC
CCTCGTGCGCTCTCCTGTTCCGACCCTGCCGCTTACCGGATACCTGTCCGCCTTTCTCCCTTCGGGAAGC
GTGGCGCTTTCTCATAGCTCACGCTGTAGGTATCTCAGTTCGGTGTAGGTCGTTCGCTCCAAGCTGGGCT
GTGTGCACGAACCCCCCGTTCAGCCCGACCGCTGCGCCTTATCCGGTAACTATCGTCTTGAGTCCAACCC
GGTAAGACACGACTTATCGCCACTGGCAGCAGCCACTGGTAACAGGATTAGCAGAGCGAGGTATGTAGGC
GGTGCTACAGAGTTCTTGAAGTGGTGGCCTAACTACGGCTACACTAGAAGAACAGTATTTGGTATCTGCG
CTCTGCTGAAGCCAGTTACCTTCGGAAAAAGAGTTGGTAGCTCTTGATCCGGCAAACAAACCACCGCTGG
TAGCGGTGGTTTTTTTGTTTGCAAGCAGCAGATTACGCGCAGAAAAAAAGGATCTCAAGAAGATCCTTTG
ATCTTTTCTACGGGGTCTGACGCTCAGTGGAACGAAAACTCACGTTAAGGGATTTTGGTCATGAGATTAT
CAAAAAGGATCTTCACCTAGATCCTTTTAAATTAAAAATGAAGTTTTAAATCAATCTAAAGTAT
